Addgene plasmid #216428: pPOM003_P1_ConL8
Purpose: Allows multigene assembly with MoClo golden gate cloning. Part type 1 following the YeastToolkit MoClo grammar. Left connector.
Depositing lab: Tomáš Pluskal. Depositing organization: Institute of Organic Chemistry and Biochemistry, Academy of Sciences of the Czech Republic. Publication: POMBOX: A Fission Yeast Cloning Toolkit for Molecular and Synthetic Biology. Hebra T, Smrckova H, Elkatmis B, Prevorovsky M, Pluskal T. ACS Synth Biol. 2023 Nov 22. doi: 10.1021/acssynbio.3c00529. PubMed 37991801.
Backbone
  Vector backbone: pYTK001
  Vector type: Synthetic Biology
Growth in bacteria
  Bacterial resistance: Chloramphenicol, 25 μg/mL
  Growth temperature: 37°C
  Growth strain: DH5alpha
  Copy number: High Copy
Gene/Insert
  Gene/Insert name: Connector L8
  Species: Synthetic
  Insert size (bp): 184
  Cloning method: Golden Gate
Terms and licenses: Academic/Nonprofit Terms; Industry Terms: Not Available to Industry
How to cite: pPOM003_P1_ConL8 was a gift from Tomáš Pluskal (Addgene plasmid # 216428 ; http://n2t.net/addgene:216428 ; RRID:Addgene_216428)
