[The description below was written by a language model from this plasmid's Addgene catalogue record and pLannotate feature annotations shown in this document.]
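Description:
pPOM003_P1_ConL8 is a small (about 1.8 kb) synthetic-biology part plasmid from the POMBOX fission yeast cloning toolkit, built in the pYTK001 part-entry backbone of the Yeast Toolkit MoClo system. It is a storage vector for E. coli rather than an expression construct. The annotated features are all backbone elements: a high-copy ColE1/pUC-type origin of replication, and a chloramphenicol acetyltransferase (cat) gene driven by its native promoter and followed by the phage lambda t0 terminator, which provides chloramphenicol selection. No yeast origin, yeast marker, promoter or coding sequence for expression in yeast is annotated, which fits its role as a donor of a single DNA part.

The payload is Connector L8, a 184 bp synthetic sequence inserted by Golden Gate cloning and classified as a type 1 part (left connector) under the Yeast Toolkit MoClo grammar. The automated feature table does not annotate the connector itself; it presumably sits in the unannotated stretch outside the resistance cassette and origin. In this assembly scheme, a left connector occupies the first position of a transcription unit, upstream of the promoter part. It is paired with a right connector at the other end of the unit, and together they supply the Type IIS restriction sites and defined overhangs that determine the order in which individual transcription-unit cassettes are joined in a second round of Golden Gate assembly. The stated purpose of this plasmid is accordingly to enable multigene assembly. The numbering suggests that ConL8 extends the series of available connector positions, although the record does not specify its matching partner or the maximum number of units it supports.
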