Features (pLannotate 1.2.2; 4 found; start..end, strand, type, name):
     11..45      -  terminator     lambda t0 terminator: minimal transcription terminator from phage lambda (Scholtissek and Grosse, 1987)
    119..775     -  CDS            cat: CAT_ECOLX - Experimental evidence at protein level: Swiss-Prot protein existence level 1. This enzyme is an effector of chloramphenicol resistance in bacteria. From Escherichia coli. This protein is used as a marker in many commonly used cloning vectors, such as pACYC184.
    776..873     -  promoter       cat promoter: promoter of the E. coli cat gene encoding chloramphenicol acetyltransferase
    957..1545    +  rep_origin     ori: high-copy-number ColE1/pMB1/pBR322/pUC origin of replication
>Addgene plasmid #216428 | pPOM003_P1_ConL8 | addgene full sequence | sequence record 427367 | Addgene NGS Result
GACCAGACCAATAAAAAACGCCCGGCGGCAACCGAGCGTTCTGAACAAATCCAGATGGAGTTCTGAGGTC
ATTACTGGATCTATCAACAGGAGTCCAAGCGAGCTCGATATCAAATTACGCCCCGCCCTGCCACTCATCG
CAGTACTGTTGTAATTCATTAAGCATTCTGCCGACATGGAAGCCATCACAAACGGCATGATGAACCTGAA
TCGCCAGCGGCATCAGCACCTTGTCGCCTTGCGTATAATATTTGCCCATGGTGAAAACGGGGGCGAAGAA
GTTGTCCATATTGGCCACGTTTAAATCAAAACTGGTGAAACTCACCCAGGGATTGGCTGAAACGAAAAAC
ATATTCTCAATAAACCCTTTAGGGAAATAGGCCAGGTTTTCACCGTAACACGCCACATCTTGCGAATATA
TGTGTAGAAACTGCCGGAAATCGTCGTGGTATTCACTCCAGAGCGATGAAAACGTTTCAGTTTGCTCATG
GAAAACGGTGTAACAAGGGTGAACACTATCCCATATCACCAGCTCACCGTCTTTCATTGCCATACGAAAT
TCCGGATGAGCATTCATCAGGCGGGCAAGAATGTGAATAAAGGCCGGATAAAACTTGTGCTTATTTTTCT
TTACGGTCTTTAAAAAGGCCGTAATATCCAGCTGAACGGTCTGGTTATAGGTACATTGAGCAACTGACTG
AAATGCCTCAAAATGTTCTTTACGATGCCATTGGGATATATCAACGGTGGTATATCCAGTGATTTTTTTC
TCCATTTTAGCTTCCTTAGCTCCTGAAAATCTCGATAACTCAAAAAATACGCCCGGTAGTGATCTTATTT
CATTATGGTGAAAGTTGGAACCTCTTACGTGCCCGATCAATCATGACCAAAATCCCTTAACGTGAGTTTT
CGTTCCACTGAGCGTCAGACCCCGTAGAAAAGATCAAAGGATCTTCTTGAGATCCTTTTTTTCTGCGCGT
AATCTGCTGCTTGCAAACAAAAAAACCACCGCTACCAGCGGTGGTTTGTTTGCCGGATCAAGAGCTACCA
ACTCTTTTTCCGAAGGTAACTGGCTTCAGCAGAGCGCAGATACCAAATACTGTTCTTCTAGTGTAGCCGT
AGTTAGGCCACCACTTCAAGAACTCTGTAGCACCGCCTACATACCTCGCTCTGCTAATCCTGTTACCAGT
GGCTGCTGCCAGTGGCGATAAGTCGTGTCTTACCGGGTTGGACTCAAGACGATAGTTACCGGATAAGGCG
CAGCGGTCGGGCTGAACGGGGGGTTCGTGCACACAGCCCAGCTTGGAGCGAACGACCTACACCGAACTGA
GATACCTACAGCGTGAGCTATGAGAAAGCGCCACGCTTCCCGAAGGGAGAAAGGCGGACAGGTATCCGGT
AAGCGGCAGGGTCGGAACAGGAGAGCGCACGAGGGAGCTTCCAGGGGGAAACGCCTGGTATCTTTATAGT
CCTGTCGGGTTTCGCCACCTCTGACTTGAGCGTCGATTTTTGTGATGCTCGTCAGGGGGGCGGAGCCTAT
GGAAAAACGCCAGCAACGCGGCCTTTTTACGGTTCCTGGCCTTTTGCTGGCCTTTTGCTCACATGTTCTT
TCCTGCGTTATCCCCTGATTCTGTGGATAACCGTAGTCGGTCTCACCCTGAATTCGCATCTAGAGTGCCG
TACTTCCTCTGACATGGGTAGTTCGACGTGCCCTGATGCTAACGGAACCGAGAGAGAACGTAGTATTGGC
GGGACTCATCTCTGTTTACGCAAACAGCACACACTAATTGTACCTCTTCCCGGACGAGTGAGGAGGCCGT
CTCAACCGGGTACTGAAAGAACGTGA
